Addgene plasmid #229907: AiP12924 - pAAV-AiE0078h_3xC2-minBG-SYFP2-WPRE3-BGHpA (Alias: CN2924)
Purpose: AiE0078h_3xC2 is an enhancer sequence, designed to drive AAV-mediated transgene expression in specific brain cell types
Depositing lab: Allen Institute for Brain Science & Jonathan Ting. Depositing organization: Allen Institute. Publication: A suite of enhancer AAVs and transgenic mouse lines for genetic access to cortical cell types. Ben-Simon Y, Hooper M, Narayan S, Daigle TL, Dwivedi D, Way SW, Oster A, Stafford DA, Mich JK, Taormina MJ, Martinez RA, Opitz-Araya X, Roth JR, Alexander JR, Allen S, Amster A, Arbuckle J, Ayala A, Baker PM, Bakken TE, Barcelli T, Barta S, Bendrick J, Bertagnolli D, Bielstein C, Bishwakarma P, Bowlus J, Boyer G, Brouner K, Casian B, Casper T, Chakka AB, Chakrabarty R, Chance RK, Chavan S, Clark M, Colbert K, Collman F, Daniel S, Departee M, DiValentin P, Donadio N, Dotson N, Egdorf T, Fliss T, Gabitto M, Garcia J, Gary A, Gasperini M, Gloe J, Goldy J, Gore BB, Graybuck L, Greisman N, Haeseleer F, Halterman C, Haradon Z, Hastings SD, Helback O, Ho W, Hockemeyer D, Huang C, Huff S, Hunker A, Johansen N, Jones D, Juneau Z, Kalmbach B, Kannan M, Khem S, Kussick E, Kutsal R, Larsen R, Lee C, Lee AY, Leibly M, Lenz GH, Li S, Liang E, Lusk N, Madigan Z, Malloy J, Malone J, McCue R, Melchor J, Mollenkopf T, Moosman S, Morin E, Newman D, Ng L, Ngo K, Omstead V, Otto S, Oyama A, Pena N, Pham T, Phillips E, Pom CA, Potekhina L, Ransford S, Ray PL, Rette D, Reynoldson C, Rimorin C, Rocha D, Ruiz A, Sanchez REA, Sawyer L, Sedeno-Cortes A, Sevigny JP, Shapovalova N, Shepard N, Shulga L, Sigler AR, Siverts L, Soliman S, Somasundaram S, Staats B, Stewart K, Szelenyi E, Tieu M, Trader C, Tran A, van Velthoven CTJ, Walker M, Wang Y, Weed N, Wirthlin M, Wood T, Wynalda B, Yao Z, Zhou T, Ariza J, Dee N, Reding M, Ronellenfitch K, Mufti S, Sunkin SM, Smith KA, Esposito L, Waters J, Thyagarajan B, Yao S, Lein ES, Zeng H, Levi BP, Ngai J, Ting JT, Tasic B. Cell. 2025 May 16:S0092-8674(25)00513-6. doi: 10.1016/j.cell.2025.05.002. PubMed 40403729.
Backbone
  Vector backbone: rAAV
  Vector type: AAV
Growth in bacteria
  Bacterial resistance: Ampicillin, 100 μg/mL
  Growth temperature: 30°C
  Growth strain: NEB Stable
  Copy number: High Copy
Gene/Insert
  Gene/Insert name: SYFP2
  Species: Synthetic
  Cloning method: Restriction Enzyme; 5′ cloning site Unknown (unknown if destroyed); 3′ cloning site Unknown (unknown if destroyed)
Terms and licenses: Academic/Nonprofit Terms; Industry Terms: Not Available to Industry
Depositor comments: Allen Institute plasmid alias: CN2924
How to cite: AiP12924 - pAAV-AiE0078h_3xC2-minBG-SYFP2-WPRE3-BGHpA (Alias: CN2924) was a gift from Allen Institute for Brain Science & Jonathan Ting (Addgene plasmid # 229907 ; http://n2t.net/addgene:229907 ; RRID:Addgene_229907)
