[The description below was written by a language model from this plasmid's Addgene catalogue record and pLannotate feature annotations shown in this document.]
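Description:
AiP12924 - pAAV-AiE0078h_3xC2-minBG-SYFP2-WPRE3-BGHpA (alias CN2924) is a recombinant AAV transfer plasmid of about 4.9 kb, built to package an enhancer-driven fluorescent reporter into AAV particles for delivery to the brain. It is maintained in bacteria through a high-copy ColE1/pUC-type origin and selected with ampicillin via the β-lactamase gene and its own promoter. The backbone also carries an f1 phage origin and small remnants of the pBR322 bom and rop regions. The expression cassette is flanked by AAV2 inverted terminal repeats, which are the cis elements needed for genome replication and encapsidation. The annotation detects a full ITR on the 3′ side but only short fragments on the 5′ side, which may reflect how difficult these hairpin repeats are to sequence and annotate, or a truncated repeat.

The payload is SYFP2, a rapidly maturing monomeric yellow fluorescent protein derived from Aequorea victoria. According to the construct name, expression is controlled by AiE0078h_3xC2, an enhancer designed to direct transgene expression to specific brain cell types, placed upstream of minBG, presumably a minimal beta-globin promoter. Neither element is annotated in the feature table, but the unannotated stretch between the 5′ ITR and the SYFP2 coding sequence is where they would lie. The "3xC2" label suggests a triplicated core of the enhancer, though the record does not say so, nor does it name the targeted cell types. Downstream of SYFP2 sit WPRE3, a shortened woodchuck hepatitis virus posttranscriptional element that boosts transcript expression while saving packaging space (annotated as two WPRE fragments), and the bovine growth hormone polyadenylation signal. The construct belongs to a suite of enhancer AAVs for genetic access to cortical cell types, with SYFP2 fluorescence reporting where the enhancer is active.
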