Features (pLannotate 1.2.2; 14 found; start..end, strand, type, name):
     12..39      +  repeat_region  AAV2 ITR (fragment): inverted terminal repeat of adeno-associated virus serotype 2 inverted
     68..95      +  repeat_region  AAV2 ITR (fragment): inverted terminal repeat of adeno-associated virus serotype 2 inverted
    880..1596    +  CDS            SYFP2: SYFP2 is a basic (constitutively fluorescent) yellow fluorescent protein published in 2006, derived from Aequorea victoria. It is reported to be a very rapidly-maturing monomer with moderate acid sensitivity.
   1636..1793    +  misc_feature   WPRE (fragment): woodchuck hepatitis virus posttranscriptional regulatory element
   1799..1879    +  misc_feature   WPRE (fragment): woodchuck hepatitis virus posttranscriptional regulatory element
   1896..2007    +  polyA_signal   bGH poly(A) signal: bovine growth hormone polyadenylation signal
   2125..2265    +  repeat_region  AAV2 ITR: inverted terminal repeat of adeno-associated virus serotype 2 inverted
   2270..2321    -  misc_feature   bom (fragment): basis of mobility region from pBR322
   2340..2795    +  rep_origin     f1 ori (sequence partly withheld): f1 bacteriophage origin of replication; arrow indicates direction of (+) strand synthesis
   2796..2845    -  misc_feature   bom (fragment): basis of mobility region from pBR322
   2947..2982    -  CDS            rop (fragment): Rop protein, which maintains plasmids at low copy number; rop
   3077..3181    +  promoter       AmpR promoter: bla
   3182..4042    +  CDS            AmpR: β-lactamase; bla; confers resistance to ampicillin, carbenicillin, and related antibiotics
   4213..4801    +  rep_origin     ori: high-copy-number ColE1/pMB1/pBR322/pUC origin of replication
>Addgene plasmid #229907 | AiP12924 - pAAV-AiE0078h_3xC2-minBG-SYFP2-WPRE3-BGHpA (Alias: CN2924) | addgene full sequence | sequence record 485893 | Addgene NGS Result
CCTGCAGGCAGCTGCGCGCTCGCTCGCTCACTGAGGCCGCCCGGGCGTCGGGCGACCTTTGGTCGCCCGG
CCTCAGTGAGCGAGCGAGCGCGCAGAGAGGGAGTGGCCAACTCCATCACTAGGGGTTCCTGCGGCCGCAC
GCGTATTAGCAATTTGGCAGGTACCCGAGGGCCATACCTAATCTGCATAAAATGAAGCAGATTGCAACCG
CCCTCATCTTTTTTATTTTTAAACTGGTTTTTGAAGCAGAGCATAAAATCTCAGAGGGAGAGACAGAAGA
TGCTAGTGCATACATTTTCCTTCATGCCTTTATTTTCATTCTTTTTGCACAAACCATCTTCCTGAATGGC
TGTTTAATTAGCAATTTGGCAGGTACCCGAGGGCCATACCTAATCTGCATAAAATGAAGCAGATTGCAAC
CGCCCTCATCTTTTTTATTTTTAAACTGGTTTTTGAAGCAGAGCATAAAATCTCAGAGGGAGAGACAGAA
GATGCTAGTGCATACATTTTCCTTCATGCCTTTATTTTCATTCTTTTTGCACAAACCATCTTCCTGAATG
GCTGTTTAATTAGCAATTTGGCAGGTACCCGAGGGCCATACCTAATCTGCATAAAATGAAGCAGATTGCA
ACCGCCCTCATCTTTTTTATTTTTAAACTGGTTTTTGAAGCAGAGCATAAAATCTCAGAGGGAGAGACAG
AAGATGCTAGTGCATACATTTTCCTTCATGCCTTTATTTTCATTCTTTTTGCACAAACCATCTTCCTGAA
TGGCTGTTTAGAGCTCGGGCTGGGCATAAAAGTCAGGGCAGAGCCATCTATTGCTTACATTTGCTTCTGG
GATCCAGATCTTTCGAAGCTAGCGCTACCGGTCGCCACCATGGTGAGCAAGGGCGAGGAGCTGTTCACCG
GGGTGGTGCCCATCCTGGTCGAGCTGGACGGCGACGTAAACGGCCACAAGTTCAGCGTGTCCGGCGAGGG
CGAGGGCGATGCCACCTACGGCAAGCTGACCCTGAAGCTGATCTGCACCACCGGCAAGCTGCCCGTGCCC
TGGCCCACCCTCGTGACCACCCTGGGCTACGGCGTGCAGTGCTTCGCCCGCTACCCCGACCACATGAAGC
AGCACGACTTCTTCAAGTCCGCCATGCCCGAAGGCTACGTCCAGGAGCGCACCATCTTCTTCAAGGACGA
CGGCAACTACAAGACCCGCGCCGAGGTGAAGTTCGAGGGCGACACCCTGGTGAACCGCATCGAGCTGAAG
GGCATCGACTTCAAGGAGGACGGCAACATCCTGGGGCACAAGCTGGAGTACAACTACAACAGCCACAACG
TCTATATCACCGCCGACAAGCAGAAGAACGGCATCAAGGCCAACTTCAAGATCCGCCACAACATCGAGGA
CGGCGGCGTGCAGCTCGCCGACCACTACCAGCAGAACACCCCCATCGGCGACGGCCCCGTGCTGCTGCCC
GACAACCACTACCTGAGCTACCAGTCCAAGCTGAGCAAAGACCCCAACGAGAAGCGCGATCACATGGTCC
TGCTGGAGTTCGTGACCGCCGCCGGGATCACTCTCGGCATGGACGAGCTGTACAAGTAAGTCGACGGCGC
GCCGCGGCCGCGAATTCGATATCATAATCAACCTCTGGATTACAAAATTTGTGAAAGATTGACTGGTATT
CTTAACTATGTTGCTCCTTTTACGCTATGTGGATACGCTGCTTTAATGCCTTTGTATCATGCTATTGCTT
CCCGTATGGCTTTCATTTTCTCCTCCTTGTATAAATCCTGGTTAGTTCTTGCCACGGCGGAACTCATCGC
CGCCTGCCTTGCCCGCTGCTGGACAGGGGCTCGGCTGTTGGGCACTGACAATTCCGTGGCTCGAGAGATC
TTCGACTGTGCCTTCTAGTTGCCAGCCATCTGTTGTTTGCCCCTCCCCCGTGCCTTCCTTGACCCTGGAA
GGTGCCACTCCCACTGTCCTTTCCTAATAAAATGAGGAAATTGCATCGCATTGTCTGAGTAGGTGTCATT
CTATTCTGGGGGGTGGGGTGGGGCAGGACAGCAAGGGGGAGGATTGGGAAGACAATAGCAGGCATGAGAT
CTCACGTGCGGACCGAGCGGCCGCAGGAACCCCTAGTGATGGAGTTGGCCACTCCCTCTCTGCGCGCTCG
CTCGCTCACTGAGGCCGGGCGACCAAAGGTCGCCCGACGCCCGGGCTTTGCCCGGGCGGCCTCAGTGAGC
GAGCGAGCGCGCAGCTGCCTGCAGGGGCGCCTGATGCGGTATTTTCTCCTTACGCATCTGTGCGGTATTT
CACACCGCATA
[95 nt withheld, positions 2322-2416]
T
[46 nt withheld, positions 2418-2463]
C
[141 nt withheld, positions 2465-2605]
CCTTTGACGTTGGAGTCCACGTTCTTT
[37 nt withheld, positions 2633-2669]
ACTCTATCTCGGGCTATTCTTTTGATTTATAAGGGATTTTGCCGATTTCGGTCTATTGGTTAAAAAATGA
GCTGATTTAACAAAAATTTAACGCGAATTTTAACAAAATATTAACGTTTACAATTTTATGGTGCACTCTC
AGTACAATCTGCTCTGATGCCGCATAGTTAAGCCAGCCCCGACACCCGCCAACACCCGCTGACGCGCCCT
GACGGGCTTGTCTGCTCCCGGCATCCGCTTACAGACAAGCTGTGACCGTCTCCGGGAGCTGCATGTGTCA
GAGGTTTTCACCGTCATCACCGAAACGCGCGAGACGAAAGGGCCTCGTGATACGCCTATTTTTATAGGTT
AATGTCATGATAATAATGGTTTCTTAGACGTCAGGTGGCACTTTTCGGGGAAATGTGCGCGGAACCCCTA
TTTGTTTATTTTTCTAAATACATTCAAATATGTATCCGCTCATGAGACAATAACCCTGATAAATGCTTCA
ATAATATTGAAAAAGGAAGAGTATGAGTATTCAACATTTCCGTGTCGCCCTTATTCCCTTTTTTGCGGCA
TTTTGCCTTCCTGTTTTTGCTCACCCAGAAACGCTGGTGAAAGTAAAAGATGCTGAAGATCAGTTGGGTG
CACGAGTGGGTTACATCGAACTGGATCTCAACAGCGGTAAGATCCTTGAGAGTTTTCGCCCCGAAGAACG
TTTTCCAATGATGAGCACTTTTAAAGTTCTGCTATGTGGCGCGGTATTATCCCGTATTGACGCCGGGCAA
GAGCAACTCGGTCGCCGCATACACTATTCTCAGAATGACTTGGTTGAGTACTCACCAGTCACAGAAAAGC
ATCTTACGGATGGCATGACAGTAAGAGAATTATGCAGTGCTGCCATAACCATGAGTGATAACACTGCGGC
CAACTTACTTCTGACAACGATCGGAGGACCGAAGGAGCTAACCGCTTTTTTGCACAACATGGGGGATCAT
GTAACTCGCCTTGATCGTTGGGAACCGGAGCTGAATGAAGCCATACCAAACGACGAGCGTGACACCACGA
TGCCTGTAGCAATGGCAACAACGTTGCGCAAACTATTAACTGGCGAACTACTTACTCTAGCTTCCCGGCA
ACAATTAATAGACTGGATGGAGGCGGATAAAGTTGCAGGACCACTTCTGCGCTCGGCCCTTCCGGCTGGC
TGGTTTATTGCTGATAAATCTGGAGCCGGTGAGCGTGGGTCTCGCGGTATCATTGCAGCACTGGGGCCAG
ATGGTAAGCCCTCCCGTATCGTAGTTATCTACACGACGGGGAGTCAGGCAACTATGGATGAACGAAATAG
ACAGATCGCTGAGATAGGTGCCTCACTGATTAAGCATTGGTAACTGTCAGACCAAGTTTACTCATATATA
CTTTAGATTGATTTAAAACTTCATTTTTAATTTAAAAGGATCTAGGTGAAGATCCTTTTTGATAATCTCA
TGACCAAAATCCCTTAACGTGAGTTTTCGTTCCACTGAGCGTCAGACCCCGTAGAAAAGATCAAAGGATC
TTCTTGAGATCCTTTTTTTCTGCGCGTAATCTGCTGCTTGCAAACAAAAAAACCACCGCTACCAGCGGTG
GTTTGTTTGCCGGATCAAGAGCTACCAACTCTTTTTCCGAAGGTAACTGGCTTCAGCAGAGCGCAGATAC
CAAATACTGTTCTTCTAGTGTAGCCGTAGTTAGGCCACCACTTCAAGAACTCTGTAGCACCGCCTACATA
CCTCGCTCTGCTAATCCTGTTACCAGTGGCTGCTGCCAGTGGCGATAAGTCGTGTCTTACCGGGTTGGAC
TCAAGACGATAGTTACCGGATAAGGCGCAGCGGTCGGGCTGAACGGGGGGTTCGTGCACACAGCCCAGCT
TGGAGCGAACGACCTACACCGAACTGAGATACCTACAGCGTGAGCTATGAGAAAGCGCCACGCTTCCCGA
AGGGAGAAAGGCGGACAGGTATCCGGTAAGCGGCAGGGTCGGAACAGGAGAGCGCACGAGGGAGCTTCCA
GGGGGAAACGCCTGGTATCTTTATAGTCCTGTCGGGTTTCGCCACCTCTGACTTGAGCGTCGATTTTTGT
GATGCTCGTCAGGGGGGCGGAGCCTATGGAAAAACGCCAGCAACGCGGCCTTTTTACGGTTCCTGGCCTT
TTGCTGGCCTTTTGCTCACATGT
